Addgene plasmid #168696: pDONR223 HCoV-OC43 NSP12_nostop
Purpose: Gateway-compatible Entry vector
Depositing lab: Fritz Roth. Depositing organization: Sinai Health System. Publication: A resource of human coronavirus protein-coding sequences in a flexible, multipurpose Gateway Entry clone collection. Weller B, Lin CW, Pogoutse O, Sauer M, Marin-de la Rosa N, Strobel A, Young V, Knapp JJ, Rayhan A, Falter C, Kim DK, Roth FP, Falter-Braun P. G3 (Bethesda). 2023 Jul 5;13(7):jkad105. doi: 10.1093/g3journal/jkad105. PubMed 37267226.
Backbone
  Vector backbone: pDONR223
  Backbone manufacturer: Rual et al, Genome Res. 14:2128-2135, 2004.
  Backbone size w/o insert (bp): 5005
  Vector type: Other
Growth in bacteria
  Bacterial resistance: Spectinomycin, 50 μg/mL
  Growth temperature: 37°C
  Growth strain: DH5alpha
  Copy number: Unknown
Gene/Insert
  Gene/Insert name: NSP12
  Species: Other
  Insert size (bp): 2784
  Entrez Gene: ORF1ab (a.k.a. EYW02_gp1)
  Cloning method: Gateway Cloning
  Sequencing primers: 5′ m13-For; 3′ m13-Rev
Resource information
  A portion of this plasmid was derived from a plasmid made by: Falter-Braun Lab
Terms and licenses: Academic/Nonprofit Terms; Industry Terms
How to cite: pDONR223 HCoV-OC43 NSP12_nostop was a gift from Fritz Roth (Addgene plasmid # 168696 ; http://n2t.net/addgene:168696 ; RRID:Addgene_168696)
