[The description below was written by a language model from this plasmid's Addgene catalogue record and pLannotate feature annotations shown in this document.]
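Description:
pDONR223 HCoV-OC43 NSP12_nostop is a Gateway Entry clone built in the pDONR223 donor backbone and carrying the coding sequence for non-structural protein 12 (NSP12) of human coronavirus OC43. NSP12 is a mature product of the ORF1ab replicase polyprotein and is generally known as the coronavirus RNA-dependent RNA polymerase. The 2,784 bp insert occupies positions 103–2886 of the 5,577 nt sequenced plasmid. The automated annotation labels it as a fragment of the replicase polyprotein of murine hepatitis virus A59. This reflects homology to a related betacoronavirus entry in the reference database rather than the actual source, and the 2'-O-methyltransferase text attached to that hit describes a different part of the polyprotein.

The open reading frame is flanked by two attL recombination sites, which the annotation software calls attL3 and attL2. These sites allow the insert to be moved by an LR Clonase reaction into any compatible Gateway Destination vector. As the "nostop" name indicates, the ORF lacks a native stop codon, so it can be read through into C-terminal tags or fusion partners supplied by the Destination vector. The Entry clone has no dedicated expression promoter for the insert. A T7 promoter lies just outside one att site, and rrnB T1 and T2 terminators sit upstream to insulate the cassette from read-through transcription.

The plasmid is propagated in E. coli from a high-copy ColE1/pUC-type origin and selected with spectinomycin through the aadA (SmR) gene. Short fragments annotated as GmR, lacI, lacZα and the integron Pc promoter are backbone remnants. The clone belongs to a collection of human coronavirus protein-coding sequences intended for flexible transfer into expression and interaction-assay vectors.
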