Features (pLannotate 1.2.2; 12 found; start..end, strand, type, name):
      2..97      +  protein_bind   attL3: mutant version of attL; recombination site for the Gateway® LR reaction LR Clonase™
    103..2886    +  CDS            rep (fragment): R1AB_CVMA5 - Experimental evidence at protein level: Swiss-Prot protein existence level 1. [2'-O-methyltransferase]: Methyltransferase that mediates mRNA cap 2'-O-ribose methylation to the 5'-cap structure of viral mRNAs. N7-methyl guanosine cap is a prerequisite for binding of nsp16. Therefore plays an essential role in viral mRNAs cap methylation which is essential to evade immune system. From Murine coronavirus (strain A59) (MHV-A59) (Murine hepatitis virus).
   2888..2987    -  protein_bind   attL2: mutant version of attL; recombination site for the Gateway® LR reaction LR Clonase™
   3005..3023    -  promoter       T7 promoter: promoter for bacteriophage T7 RNA polymerase
   3213..3236    +  promoter       Pc promoter (fragment): intI1 (promoter lies within the coding sequence); class 1 integron promoter
   3412..3468    +  CDS            GmR (fragment): gentamycin acetyltransferase; aacC1; confers resistance to gentamycin
   3475..4266    +  CDS            SmR: aminoglycoside adenylyltransferase (Murphy, 1985); aadA; confers resistance to spectinomycin and streptomycin
   4359..4947    +  rep_origin     ori: high-copy-number ColE1/pMB1/pBR322/pUC origin of replication
   5130..5222    +  CDS            lacI (fragment): lac repressor; lacI; The lac repressor binds to the lac operator to inhibit transcription in E. coli. This inhibition can be relieved by adding lactose or isopropyl-β-D-thiogalactopyranoside (IPTG).
   5277..5304    -  terminator     rrnB T2 terminator: transcription terminator T2 from the E. coli rrnB gene
   5436..5479    +  terminator     rrnB T1 terminator: Escherichia coli rrnB; transcription terminator T1 from the E. coli rrnB gene
   5526..5562    -  CDS            lacZα (fragment): LacZα fragment of β-galactosidase; lacZ fragment
>Addgene plasmid #168696 | pDONR223 HCoV-OC43 NSP12_nostop | addgene full sequence | sequence record 392112 | Addgene NGS Result
CAAATAATGATTTTATTTTGACTGATAGTGACCTGTTCGTTGCAACAAATTGATGAGCAATGCTTTTTTA
TAATGCCAACTTTGTACAAAAAAGTTGGCATGTCAAAAGATACTAATTTTTTAAACCGGGTTCGGGGTAC
GAGTGTAGATGCCCGTCTCGTACCCTGCGCCAGTGGTTTATCTACTGATGTACAATTAAGGGCATTTGAT
ATTTACAATGCTAGTGTTGCTGGCATTGGTTTACATTTAAAAGTTAATTGTTGCCGTTTTCAGCGTGTTG
ATGAGAACGGTGATAAATTAGATCAGTTCTTTGTTGTTAAGAGGACAGATCTGACTATATATAATAGAGA
GATGAAATGCTATGAGCGTGTAAAAGATTGTAAGTTTGTGGCTGAACACGATTTCTTTACATTTGATGTA
GAAGGTAGTCGTGTGCCACACATTGTACGCAAGGATTTAACAAAGTATACTATGTTGGATCTTTGCTATG
CATTGCGACATTTTGATCGCAATGATTGCATGCTGCTTTGTGACATTCTCTCTATATATGCTGGTTGTGA
ACAATCCTACTTTACTAAGAAGGATTGGTATGATTTTGTTGAAAATCCTGATATTATTAATGTGTATAAA
AAGCTAGGACCTATTTTTAATAGAGCCCTAGTTAGCGCTACTGAGTTTGCGGACAAATTGGTGGAGGTAG
GCTTAGTAGGCGTTTTAACACTTGATAATCAAGATTTAAATGGTAAATGGTATGATTTTGGTGACTATGT
TATTGCAGCCCCAGGATGTGGTGTTGCTATAGCAGATTCTTATTATTCTTATATCATGCCTATGCTGACC
ATGTGTCATGCATTGGATTGCGAATTGTATGTGAATAATGCTTATAGACTATTTGATCTTGTACAGTATG
ATTTTACTGATTACAAGCTTGAATTGTTTAATAAGTATTTTAAGCACTGGAGTATGCCATATCATCCTAA
CACTGTTGATTGTCAGGATGATCGGTGTATTATACATTGTGCTAATTTTAACATACTTTTTAGTATGGTT
TTACCTAATACATGTTTTGGGCCTCTTGTTAGGCAAATTTTTGTGGATGGTGTGCCTTTTGTTGTTTCAA
TTGGCTACCATTATAAAGAACTTGGTATTGTGATGAATATGGATGTGGATACACATCGTTATCGCTTGTC
TTTAAAAGACTTGCTTTTATATGCTGCTGATCCAGCTTTGCATGTAGCTTCTGCTAGTGCATTGTATGAT
TTACGCACTTGCTGTTTTAGTGTTGCCGCTATAACAAGCGGTGTAAAATTTCAAACAGTTAAACCTGGTA
ATTTTAATCAGGATTTTTATGATTTTGTTTTAAGTAAAGGCCTGCTTAAAGAGGGTAGCTCAGTTGATCT
GAAGCACTTTTTCTTTACACAGGATGGTAATGCTGCTATTACTGATTATAATTATTATAAGTATAATTTG
CCCACCATGGTGGACATTAAGCAGTTGTTGTTTGTTTTGGAAGTTGTTTATAAGTATTTTGAGATTTATG
ATGGTGGGTGTATACCGGCATCACAAGTCATTGTTAATAATTATGATAAGAGTGCTGGCTATCCATTTAA
CAAATTTGGAAAAGCCAGGCTCTATTATGAAGCATTATCATTTGAGGAACAGGATGAAATTTACGCTTAT
ACTAAGCGTAATGTCCTGCCAACACTTACTCAAATGAATTTGAAATATGCTATTAGTGCTAAGAATAGAG
CCCGCACTGTTGCTGGTGTTTCCATACTTAGTACTATGACTGGCAGAATGTTTCATCAAAAATGTTTGAA
AAGTATAGCAGCTACACGTGGTGTTCCTGTAGTTATAGGCACCACTAAATTTTATGGTGGCTGGGATGAT
ATGTTACGCCGCCTTATTAAAGATGTTGACAATCCTGTACTTATGGGTTGGGATTATCCTAAGTGTGATC
GTGCTATGCCAAACCTACTACGTATTGTTAGTAGTTTGGTATTAGCCCGAAAACATGAGACATGTTGTTC
GCAAAGCGATAGGTTTTATCGACTTGCGAATGAATGCGCACAAGTTTTGAGTGAAATTGTTATGTGTGGT
GGCTGTTATTATGTTAAGCCTGGTGGCACTAGTAGTGGTGATGCAACTACTGCTTTTGCTAATTCAGTCT
TTAACATATGTCAAGCTGTTTCAGCCAATGTATGTGCCTTAATGTCATGCAATGGCAATAAGATTGAAGA
TCTTAGTATACGTGCTCTTCAGAAGCGCTTATACTCACATGTGTATAGAAGTGATAAGGTTGATTCAACC
TTTGTCACAGAATATTATGAATTTTTAAATAAGCATTTTAGTATGATGATTTTGAGTGATGATGGGGTTG
TGTGTTATAATTCTGATTATGCGTCCAAAGGGTATATTGCTAATATAAGTGCCTTTCAACAGGTATTATA
TTATCAAAATAACGTTTTTATGTCAGAATCCAAATGTTGGGTTGAACATGACATAAATAATGGACCTCAT
GAATTCTGTTCACAACACACAATGCTTGTAAAGATGGATGGTGACGATGTCTACCTTCCATATCCTAATC
CTAGTCGTATATTAGGAGCTGGATGTTTTGTAGATGATTTGTTAAAGACTGATAGTGTTCTTTTAATAGA
ACGATTTGTAAGTCTTGCAATAGATGCTTATCCACTTGTGTATCATGAAAATGAAGAATACCAAAAGGTT
TTTCGTGTTTATTTGGCGTATATAAAGAAGTTGTACAATGACCTGGGTAATCAGATCTTGGATAGCTACA
GTGTTATTTTAAGTACTTGTGATGGACAAAAGTTCACTGATGAGTCCTTTTACAAGAACATGTATTTAAG
AAGTGCAGTTATGCAGTACCCAACTTTCTTGTACAAAGTTGGCATTATAAGAAAGCATTGCTTATCAATT
TGTTGCAACGAACAGGTCACTATCAGTCAAAATAAAATCATTATTTGCCATCCAGCTGATATCCCCTATA
GTGAGTCGTATTACATGGTCATAGCTGTTTCCTGGCAGCTCTGGCCCGTGTCTCAAAATCTCTGATGTTA
CATTGCACAAGATAAAAATATATCATCATGCCTCCTCTAGACCAGCCAGGACAGAAATGCCTCGACTTCG
CTGCTACCCAAGGTTGCCGGGTGACGCACACCGTGGAAACGGATGAAGGCACGAACCCAGTGGACATAAG
CCTGTTCGGTTCGTAAGCTGTAATGCAAGTAGCGTATGCGCTCACGCAACTGGTCCAGAACCTTGACCGA
ACGCAGCGGTGGTAACGGCGCAGTGGCGGTTTTCATGGCTTGTTATGACTGTTTTTTTGGGGTACAGTCT
ATGCCTCGGGCATCCAAGCAGCAAGCGCGTTACGCCGTGGGTCGATGTTTGATGTTATGGAGCAGCAACG
ATGTTACGCAGCAGGGCAGTCGCCCTAAAACAAAGTTAAACATTATGAGGGAAGCGGTGATCGCCGAAGT
ATCGACTCAACTATCAGAGGTAGTTGGCGTCATCGAGCGCCATCTCGAACCGACGTTGCTGGCCGTACAT
TTGTACGGCTCCGCAGTGGATGGCGGCCTGAAGCCACACAGTGATATTGATTTGCTGGTTACGGTGACCG
TAAGGCTTGATGAAACAACGCGGCGAGCTTTGATCAACGACCTTTTGGAAACTTCGGCTTCCCCTGGAGA
GAGCGAGATTCTCCGCGCTGTAGAAGTCACCATTGTTGTGCACGACGACATCATTCCGTGGCGTTATCCA
GCTAAGCGCGAACTGCAATTTGGAGAATGGCAGCGCAATGACATTCTTGCAGGTATCTTCGAGCCAGCCA
CGATCGACATTGATCTGGCTATCTTGCTGACAAAAGCAAGAGAACATAGCGTTGCCTTGGTAGGTCCAGC
GGCGGAGGAACTCTTTGATCCGGTTCCTGAACAGGATCTATTTGAGGCGCTAAATGAAACCTTAACGCTA
TGGAACTCGCCGCCCGACTGGGCTGGCGATGAGCGAAATGTAGTGCTTACGTTGTCCCGCATTTGGTACA
GCGCAGTAACCGGCAAAATCGCGCCGAAGGATGTCGCTGCCGACTGGGCAATGGAGCGCCTGCCGGCCCA
GTATCAGCCCGTCATACTTGAAGCTAGACAGGCTTATCTTGGACAAGAAGAAGATCGCTTGGCCTCGCGC
GCAGATCAGTTGGAAGAATTTGTCCACTACGTGAAAGGCGAGATCACCAAGGTAGTCGGCAAATAACCCT
CGAGCCACCCATGACCAAAATCCCTTAACGTGAGTTACGCGTCGTTCCACTGAGCGTCAGACCCCGTAGA
AAAGATCAAAGGATCTTCTTGAGATCCTTTTTTTCTGCGCGTAATCTGCTGCTTGCAAACAAAAAAACCA
CCGCTACCAGCGGTGGTTTGTTTGCCGGATCAAGAGCTACCAACTCTTTTTCCGAAGGTAACTGGCTTCA
GCAGAGCGCAGATACCAAATACTGTTCTTCTAGTGTAGCCGTAGTTAGGCCACCACTTCAAGAACTCTGT
AGCACCGCCTACATACCTCGCTCTGCTAATCCTGTTACCAGTGGCTGCTGCCAGTGGCGATAAGTCGTGT
CTTACCGGGTTGGACTCAAGACGATAGTTACCGGATAAGGCGCAGCGGTCGGGCTGAACGGGGGGTTCGT
GCACACAGCCCAGCTTGGAGCGAACGACCTACACCGAACTGAGATACCTACAGCGTGAGCTATGAGAAAG
CGCCACGCTTCCCGAAGGGAGAAAGGCGGACAGGTATCCGGTAAGCGGCAGGGTCGGAACAGGAGAGCGC
ACGAGGGAGCTTCCAGGGGGAAACGCCTGGTATCTTTATAGTCCTGTCGGGTTTCGCCACCTCTGACTTG
AGCGTCGATTTTTGTGATGCTCGTCAGGGGGGCGGAGCCTATGGAAAAACGCCAGCAACGCGGCCTTTTT
ACGGTTCCTGGCCTTTTGCTGGCCTTTTGCTCACATGTTCTTTCCTGCGTTATCCCCTGATTCTGTGGAT
AACCGTATTACCGCCTTTGAGTGAGCTGATACCGCTCGCCGCAGCCGAACGACCGAGCGCAGCGAGTCAG
TGAGCGAGGAAGCGGAAGAGCGCCCAATACGCAAACCGCCTCTCCCCGCGCGTTGGCCGATTCATTAATG
CAGCTGGCACGACAGGTTTCCCGACTGGAAAGCGGGCAGTGAGCGCAACGCAATTAATACGCGTACCGCT
AGCCAGGAAGAGTTTGTAGAAACGCAAAAAGGCCATCCGTCAGGATGGCCTTCTGCTTAGTTTGATGCCT
GGCAGTTTATGGCGGGCGTCCTGCCCGCCACCCTCCGGGCCGTTGCTTCACAACGTTCAAATCCGCTCCC
GGCGGATTTGTCCTACTCAGGAGAGCGTTCACCGACAAACAACAGATAAAACGAAAGGCCCAGTCTTCCG
ACTGAGCCTTTCGTTTTATTTGATGCCTGGCAGTTCCCTACTCTCGCGTTAACGCTAGCATGGATGTTTT
CCCAGTCACGACGTTGTAAAACGACGGCCAGTCTTAAGCTCGGGCCC
